Addgene plasmid #229492: JD143
Purpose: CMV promoter driving expression of adenoviral E4orf6-6/7 gene
Depositing lab: Nerea Zabaleta. Depositing organization: Schepens Eye Research Institute. Publication: E2A, VA RNA I, and L4-22k adenoviral helper genes are sufficient for AAV production in HEK293 cells. Doshi J, Couto E, Staiti J, Vandenberghe LH, Zabaleta N. Mol Ther Methods Clin Dev. 2024 Nov 13;32(4):101376. doi: 10.1016/j.omtm.2024.101376. eCollection 2024 Dec 12. PubMed 39670178.
Backbone
  Vector backbone: pGGAselect
  Backbone manufacturer: NEB
  Backbone size w/o insert (bp): 3753
  Vector type: Mammalian Expression, Adenoviral, AAV
Growth in bacteria
  Bacterial resistance: Ampicillin, 100 μg/mL
  Growth temperature: 37°C
  Growth strain: NEB Stable
  Copy number: High Copy
Gene/Insert
  Gene/Insert name: E4orf6-6/7
  Species: Synthetic
  Insert size (bp): 553
  Promoter: CMV
  Cloning method: Restriction Enzyme; 5′ cloning site BbvCI (not destroyed); 3′ cloning site PacI (not destroyed)
Terms and licenses: Academic/Nonprofit Terms; Industry Terms: Not Available to Industry
How to cite: JD143 was a gift from Nerea Zabaleta (Addgene plasmid # 229492 ; http://n2t.net/addgene:229492 ; RRID:Addgene_229492)
