[The description below was written by a language model from this plasmid's Addgene catalogue record and pLannotate feature annotations shown in this document.]
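Description:
JD143 is a mammalian expression plasmid built on the NEB pGGAselect backbone, designed to supply a single adenoviral helper function, the E4orf6-6/7 region, under control of the human cytomegalovirus immediate-early enhancer and promoter. It is maintained in E. coli as a high-copy plasmid through a ColE1/pUC-type origin and is selected with ampicillin via the bla β-lactamase gene. The catalogue classes it as a mammalian expression, adenoviral and AAV-related vector.

In the sequenced plasmid of 4,287 nt, the CMV enhancer/promoter sits directly upstream of an open reading frame matching the E4 34 kDa protein (E4orf6) of human adenovirus 2. This protein cooperates with E1B-55K and cellular cullin-5 components to form a ubiquitin ligase that targets substrates such as p53 and the MRN complex for degradation. A short downstream segment matches an adenoviral E4 orf6/7-type protein, consistent with the insert carrying the shared genomic region from which both E4orf6 and the spliced E4orf6/7 products arise. SP6 and T7 bacteriophage promoters flank the cassette, and the insert was placed between BbvCI and PacI sites that remain intact. No polyadenylation signal is annotated in the feature table. The catalogued insert size of 553 bp is smaller than the annotated coding span, and the listed backbone plus insert sizes do not quite match the sequenced length, so these catalogue figures should be treated with caution.

The associated work dissected which adenoviral helper genes are needed for AAV production in HEK293 cells, so this plasmid most likely serves as an individual helper-gene component for co-transfection, testing the contribution of E4orf6-6/7 to recombinant AAV yield.
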