Features (pLannotate 1.2.2; 10 found; start..end, strand, type, name):
    254..272     +  promoter       SP6 promoter: promoter for bacteriophage SP6 RNA polymerase
    341..644     +  enhancer       CMV enhancer: human cytomegalovirus immediate early enhancer
    645..848     +  promoter       CMV promoter: human cytomegalovirus (CMV) immediate early promoter
    915..1796    +  CDS            E434_ADE02: Experimental evidence at protein level: Swiss-Prot protein existence level 1. Plays a major role to prevent cellular inhibition of viral genome replication by nuclear bodies. Assembles an SCF-like E3 ubiquitin ligase complex based on the cellular proteins ELOB, ELOC, CUL5 and RBX1, in cooperation with viral E1B-55K. This viral RING-type ligase ubiquitinates cellular substrates prior to proteasomal degradation: p53/TP53, LIG4, MRE11-RAD50-NBS1 (MRN) complex, ITGA3, DAXX and BLM. From Human adenovirus C serotype 2 (HAdV-2) (Human adenovirus 2).
   1998..2075    +  CDS            E417_ADE03: Protein predicted: Swiss-Prot protein existence level 4. From Human adenovirus B serotype 3 (HAdV-3) (Human adenovirus 3).
   2250..2268    -  promoter       T7 promoter: promoter for bacteriophage T7 RNA polymerase
   2278..2335    +  promoter       AmpR promoter (fragment): bla
   2360..2464    +  promoter       AmpR promoter: bla
   2465..3325    +  CDS            AmpR: β-lactamase; bla; confers resistance to ampicillin, carbenicillin, and related antibiotics
   3523..4111    +  rep_origin     ori: high-copy-number ColE1/pMB1/pBR322/pUC origin of replication
>Addgene plasmid #229492 | JD143 | addgene full sequence | sequence record 455015 | Addgene NGS Result
CGAAAAATCAATAATCAGACAACAAGATGTGCGAACTCGATATTTTACACGACTCTCTTTACCAATTCTG
CCCCGAATTACACTTAAAACGACTCAACAGCTTAACGTTGGCTTGCCACGCATTACTTGACTGTAAAACT
CTCACTCTTACCGAACTTGGCCGTAACCTGCCAACCAAAGCGAGAACAAAACATAACATCAAACGAATCG
ACCGATTGTTAGGTAATCGTCACCTGCAGGAAGGTTTAAACGCATTTAGGTGACACTATAGAAGTGTGTA
TCGCTCGAGGGATCCGAATTCGAAGTCTTGGTACGGAGCGAGACCGGAGCGAGACGGGAGCGTTACATAA
CTTACGGTAAATGGCCCGCCTGGCTGACCGCCCAACGACCCCCGCCCATTGACGTCAATAATGACGTATG
TTCCCATAGTAACGCCAATAGGGACTTTCCATTGACGTCAATGGGTGGAGTATTTACGGTAAACTGCCCA
CTTGGCAGTACATCAAGTGTATCATATGCCAAGTACGCCCCCTATTGACGTCAATGACGGTAAATGGCCC
GCCTGGCATTATGCCCAGTACATGACCTTATGGGACTTTCCTACTTGGCAGTACATCTACGTATTAGTCA
TCGCTATTACCATGGTGATGCGGTTTTGGCAGTACATCAATGGGCGTGGATAGCGGTTTGACTCACGGGG
ATTTCCAAGTCTCCACCCCATTGACGTCAATGGGAGTTTGTTTTGGCACCAAAATCAACGGGACTTTCCA
AAATGTCGTAACAACTCCGCCCCATTGACGCAAATGGGCGGTAGGCGTGTACGGTGGGAGGTCTATATAA
GCAGAGCTCACTGTGACTGATTGAGCTGGTGCCGTGTCGAGTGGTGTTTTTTAATAGGTTTTTTTACTGG
AAATATGACTACGTCCGGCGTTCCATTTGGCATGACACTACGACCAACACGATCTCGGTTGTCTCGGCGC
ACTCCGTACAGTAGGGATCGCCTACCTCCTTTTGAGACAGAGACCCGCGCTACCATACTGGAGGATCATC
CGCTGCTGCCCGAATGTAACACTTTGACAATGCACAACGTGAGTTACGTGCGAGGTCTCCCCTGCAGTGT
GGGATTTACGCTGATTCAGGAATGGGTTGTTCCCTGGGATATGGTTCTGACGCGGGAGGAGCTTGTAATC
CTGAGGAAGTGTATGCACGTGTGCCTGTGTTGTGCCAACATTGATATCATGACGAGCATGATGATCCATG
GTTACGAGTCCTGGGCTCTCCACTGTCATTGTTCCAGTCCCGGTTCCCTGCAGTGCATAGCCGGCGGGCA
GGTTTTGGCCAGCTGGTTTAGGATGGTGGTGGATGGCGCCATGTTTAATCAGAGGTTTATATGGTACCGG
GAGGTGGTGAATTACAACATGCCAAAAGAGGTAATGTTTATGTCCAGCGTGTTTATGAGGGGTCGCCACT
TAATCTACCTGCGCTTGTGGTATGATGGCCACGTGGGTTCTGTGGTCCCCGCCATGAGCTTTGGATACAG
CGCCTTGCACTGTGGGATTTTGAACAATATTGTGGTGCTGTGCTGCAGTTACTGTGCTGATTTAAGTGAG
ATCAGGGTGCGCTGCTGTGCCCGGAGGACAAGGCGGCTCATGCTGCGGGCGGTGCGAATCATCGCTGAGG
AGACCACTGCCATGTTGTATTCCTGCAGGACGGAGCGGCGGCGGCAGCAGTTTATTCGCGCGCTGCTGCA
GCACCACCGCCCTATCCTGATGCACGATTATGACTCTACCCCCATGTAGGCGTGGACTTCTCCTTCGCCG
CCCGTTAAGCAACCGCAAGTTGGACAGCAGCCTGTGGCTCAGCAGCTGGACAGCGACATGAACTTAAGTG
AGCTGCCCGGGGAGTTTATTAATATCACTGATGAGCGTTTGGCTCGACAGGAAACCGTGTGGAATATAAC
ACCTAAGAATATGTCTGTTACCCATGATATGATGCTTTTTAAGGCCAGCCGGGGAGAAAGGACTGTGTAC
TCTGTGTGTTGGGAGGGAGGTGGCAGGTTGAATACTAGGGTTCTGTGAGTTTGATTAAGGTACGGTGATC
TGTATAAGCTATGTGGTGGTGGGGCTATACTACTGAATGAAAAATGACTTGAAATTTTCTGCAATTGAAA
AATAAACACGTTGAAACATAACACAAACGATTCTTTAATTAAGACGTCAGAATTCTCGAGGCGGCCGCAT
GTGAGTCTCCCTATAGTGAGTCGTATTAATTTCGCGGGCGGAACCCCTATTTGTTTATTTTTCTAAATAC
ATTCAAATATGTATCCGCTCATGAGTAGCACCAGGCGTTTAAGGGCACCCGCGGAACCCCTATTTGTTTA
TTTTTCTAAATACATTCAAATATGTATCCGCTCATGAGACAATAACCCTGATAAATGCTTCAATAATATT
GAAAAAGGAAGAGTATGAGTATTCAACATTTCCGTGTCGCCCTTATTCCCTTTTTTGCGGCATTTTGCCT
TCCTGTTTTTGCTCACCCAGAAACGCTGGTGAAAGTAAAAGATGCTGAAGATCAGTTGGGTGCACGAGTG
GGTTACATCGAACTGGATCTCAACAGCGGTAAGATCCTTGAGAGTTTTCGCCCCGAAGAACGTTTTCCAA
TGATGAGCACTTTTAAAGTTCTGCTATGTGGCGCGGTATTATCCCGTATTGACGCCGGGCAAGAGCAACT
CGGTCGCCGCATACACTATTCTCAGAATGACTTGGTTGAGTACTCACCAGTCACAGAAAAGCATCTTACG
GATGGCATGACAGTAAGAGAATTATGCAGTGCTGCCATAACCATGAGTGATAACACTGCGGCCAACTTAC
TTCTGACAACGATCGGAGGACCGAAGGAGCTAACCGCTTTTTTGCACAACATGGGGGATCATGTAACTCG
CCTTGATCGTTGGGAACCGGAGCTGAATGAAGCCATACCAAACGACGAGCGTGACACCACGATGCCTGTA
GCAATGGCAACAACGTTGCGCAAACTATTAACTGGCGAACTACTTACTCTAGCTTCCCGGCAACAATTAA
TAGACTGGATGGAGGCGGATAAAGTTGCAGGACCACTTCTGCGCTCGGCCCTTCCGGCTGGCTGGTTTAT
TGCTGATAAATCTGGAGCCGGTGAGCGTGGATCTCGCGGTATCATTGCAGCACTGGGGCCAGATGGTAAG
CCCTCCCGTATCGTAGTTATCTACACGACGGGGAGTCAGGCAACTATGGATGAACGAAATAGACAGATCG
CTGAGATAGGTGCGTCACTGATTAAGCATTGGTAACTGTCAGACCAAGTTTACTCATATATACTTTAGAT
TGATTTAAAACTTCATTTTTAATTTAAAAGGATCTAGGTGAAGATCCTTTACGTGCCGATCAAAGTCTCA
TTTTCGCCAAAAGTTGTCATGACCAAAATCCCTTAACGTGAGTTTTCGTTCCACTGAGCGTCAGACCCCG
TAGAAAAGATCAAAGGATCTTCTTGAGATCCTTTTTTTCTGCGCGTAATCTGCTGCTTGCAAACAAAAAA
ACCACCGCTACCAGCGGTGGTTTGTTTGCCGGATCAAGAGCTACCAACTCTTTTTCCGAAGGTAACTGGC
TTCAGCAGAGCGCAGATACCAAATACTGTTCTTCTAGTGTAGCCGTAGTTAGGCCACCACTTCAAGAACT
CTGTAGCACCGCCTACATACCTCGCTCTGCTAATCCTGTTACCAGTGGCTGCTGCCAGTGGCGATAAGTC
GTGTCTTACCGGGTTGGACTCAAGACGATAGTTACCGGATAAGGCGCAGCGGTCGGGCTGAACGGGGGGT
TCGTGCACACAGCCCAGCTTGGAGCGAACGACCTACACCGAACTGAGATACCTACAGCGTGAGCTATGAG
AAAGCGCCACGCTTCCCGAAGGGAGAAAGGCGGACAGGTATCCGGTAAGCGGCAGGGTCGGAACAGGAGA
GCGCACGAGGGAGCTTCCAGGGGGAAACGCCTGGTATCTTTATAGTCCTGTCGGGTTTCGCCACCTCTGA
CTTGAGCGTCGATTTTTGTGATGCTCGTCAGGGGGGCGGAGCCTATGGAAAAACGCCAGCAATGCGGCCT
TTTTACGGTTCCTGGCCTTTTGCTGGCCTTTTGCTCACATGTTCTTTCCTGCGTTATCCCCTGATTCTGT
GGATAACCGTATTACCGCCTTTGAGTGAGCTGATACCGCTCGCCGCAGCCGAACGACCGAGCGCAGCGAG
TCAGTGAGCGAGGAAGC
